Addgene plasmid #162145: pBEL2057
Purpose: Expression plasmid for MlaE Tyr81Bpa mutant for in vivo crosslinking
Depositing lab: Gira Bhabha & Damian Ekiert. Depositing organization: NYU Grossman School of Medicine. Publication: Structure of bacterial phospholipid transporter MlaFEDB with substrate bound. Coudray N, Isom GL, MacRae MR, Saiduddin MN, Bhabha G, Ekiert DC. Elife. 2020 Nov 25;9. pii: 62518. doi: 10.7554/eLife.62518. PubMed 33236984.
Backbone
  Vector backbone: pBAD-His
  Vector type: Bacterial Expression
Growth in bacteria
  Bacterial resistance: Ampicillin, 100 μg/mL
  Growth temperature: 37°C
  Growth strain: DH5alpha
  Copy number: High Copy
Gene/Insert
  Gene/Insert name: MlaFEDCB
  Species: E. coli
  Mutation: MlaF-(6xHis-MlaE, Tyr81Bpa)-MlaD-MlaC-MlaB
  Cloning method: Gibson Cloning
Terms and licenses: Academic/Nonprofit Terms; Industry Terms: Not Available to Industry
Depositor comments: Please visit https://www.biorxiv.org/content/10.1101/2020.06.02.129247v2 for bioRxiv preprint.
How to cite: pBEL2057 was a gift from Gira Bhabha & Damian Ekiert (Addgene plasmid # 162145 ; http://n2t.net/addgene:162145 ; RRID:Addgene_162145)
