[The description below was written by a language model from this plasmid's Addgene catalogue record and pLannotate feature annotations shown in this document.]
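Description:
pBEL2057 is a bacterial expression plasmid built on the pBAD-His backbone that carries the E. coli mlaFEDCB operon under arabinose control. It is maintained in E. coli through a ColE1/pMB1-type origin (recorded as high copy) and selected with ampicillin via the β-lactamase gene. An M13 phage origin is also annotated, along with short remnants of pBR322-derived elements (bom, rop, the tetracycline resistance gene and its promoter) that are fragments rather than functional parts.

The payload is a single polycistronic unit. The araBAD promoter drives mlaF, mlaE, mlaD, mlaC and mlaB in that order, followed by the rrnB T1 and T2 terminators. The divergently oriented araC gene supplies the regulator that represses the promoter without L-arabinose and activates it when the sugar is present. MlaF, MlaE, MlaD and MlaB assemble into the inner-membrane ABC transporter complex MlaFEDB, which takes part in the phospholipid trafficking pathway that maintains outer-membrane lipid asymmetry, while MlaC is the periplasmic component thought to shuttle lipid to or from the complex.

According to the record, MlaE carries a 6xHis tag, and Tyr81 is replaced by Bpa, the photoactivatable unnatural amino acid p-benzoylphenylalanine. Such substitutions are normally encoded by an amber stop codon that must be suppressed by an orthogonal tRNA/synthetase pair. No such pair is annotated on this plasmid, so it would presumably have to be supplied separately. The stated purpose is in vivo crosslinking: UV activation of Bpa at position 81 captures molecules lying close to that site in the transporter, and the His tag allows recovery of the crosslinked MlaE.
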