Features (pLannotate 1.2.2; 18 found; start..end, strand, type, name):
     10..294     +  promoter       araBAD promoter: araBAD; promoter of the L-arabinose operon of E. coli; the araC regulatory gene is transcribed in the opposite direction (Guzman et al., 1995)
    328..1134    +  CDS            mlaF: MLAF_ECOLI - Also known as yrbF. Experimental evidence at protein level: Swiss-Prot protein existence level 1. Part of the ABC transporter complex MlaFEDB, which is involved in a phospholipid transport pathway that maintains lipid asymmetry in the outer membrane by retrograde trafficking of phospholipids from the outer membrane to the inner membrane. Responsible for energy coupling to the transport system. From Escherichia coli (strain K12).
   1199..1978    +  CDS            mlaE: MLAE_ECOLI - Also known as yrbE. Experimental evidence at protein level: Swiss-Prot protein existence level 1. Part of the ABC transporter complex MlaFEDB, which is involved in a phospholipid transport pathway that maintains lipid asymmetry in the outer membrane by retrograde trafficking of phospholipids from the outer membrane to the inner membrane. Probably responsible for the translocation of the substrate across the membrane. From Escherichia coli (strain K12).
   1986..2534    +  CDS            mlaD: MLAD_ECOLI - Also known as yrbD. Experimental evidence at protein level: Swiss-Prot protein existence level 1. Part of the ABC transporter complex MlaFEDB, which is involved in a phospholipid transport pathway that maintains lipid asymmetry in the outer membrane by retrograde trafficking of phospholipids from the outer membrane to the inner membrane (PubMed:19383799, PubMed:27529189). MlaD functions in substrate binding with strong affinity for phospholipids and modulates ATP hydrolytic activity of the complex (PubMed:27529189). From Escherichia coli (strain K12).
   2556..3188    +  CDS            mlaC (sequence withheld): MLAC_ECOLI - Also known as yrbC. Experimental evidence at protein level: Swiss-Prot protein existence level 1. Involved in a phospholipid transport pathway that maintains lipid asymmetry in the outer membrane by retrograde trafficking of phospholipids from the outer membrane to the inner membrane. May transfer phospholipid across the periplasmic space and deliver it to the MlaFEDB complex at the inner membrane. From Escherichia coli (strain K12).
   3191..3481    +  CDS            mlaB: MLAB_ECOLI - Also known as yrbB. Experimental evidence at protein level: Swiss-Prot protein existence level 1. Part of the ABC transporter complex MlaFEDB, which is involved in a phospholipid transport pathway that maintains lipid asymmetry in the outer membrane by retrograde trafficking of phospholipids from the outer membrane to the inner membrane (PubMed:19383799, PubMed:27529189). MlaB plays critical roles in both the assembly and activity of the complex. May act by modulating MlaF structure and stability (PubMed:27529189). From Escherichia coli (strain K12).
   3647..3762    +  ncRNA          5S rRNA: Accession: RF00001 - 5S ribosomal RNA
   3766..3852    +  terminator     rrnB T1 terminator: Escherichia coli rrnB; transcription terminator T1 from the E. coli rrnB gene
   3944..3971    +  terminator     rrnB T2 terminator: transcription terminator T2 from the E. coli rrnB gene
   3990..4081    +  promoter       AmpR promoter: bla
   4082..4942    +  CDS            AmpR: β-lactamase; bla; confers resistance to ampicillin, carbenicillin, and related antibiotics
   4984..5364    +  rep_origin     M13 ori (sequence partly withheld): M13 bacteriophage origin of replication; arrow indicates direction of (+) strand synthesis
   5550..6137    +  rep_origin     ori: high-copy-number ColE1/pMB1/pBR322/pUC origin of replication
   6323..6374    -  misc_feature   bom (fragment): basis of mobility region from pBR322
   6490..6529    -  CDS            rop (fragment): Rop protein, which maintains plasmids at low copy number; rop
   6530..6715    -  CDS            TcR (fragment): tetracycline efflux protein; tet; confers resistance to tetracycline
   6725..6743    +  promoter       tet promoter (fragment): E. coli promoter for tetracycline efflux protein gene
   6833..7711    -  CDS            araC: L-arabinose regulatory protein; araC
>Addgene plasmid #162145 | pBEL2057 | addgene full sequence | sequence record 320143 | Addgene NGS Result
CATTCAGAGAAGAAACCAATTGTCCATATTGCATCAGACATTGCCGTCACTGCGTCTTTTACTGGCTCTT
CTCGCTAACCAAACCGGTAACCCCGCTTATTAAAAGCATTCTGTAACAAAGCGGGACCAAAGCCATGACA
AAAACGCGTAACAAAAGTGTCTATAATCACGGCAGAAAAGTCCACATTGATTATTTGCACGGCGTCACAC
TTTGCTATGCCATAGCATTTTTATCCATAAGATTAGCGGATCCTACCTGACGCTTTTTATCGCAACTCTC
TACTGTTTCTCCATACCCGTTTTTTTGGGCTAGCCGAAGGGTGAATTATGGAGCAGTCTGTGGCGAATTT
AGTCGATATGCGCGATGTCAGTTTTACGCGTGGCAATCGCTGCATCTTCGATAATATTTCCCTGACCGTG
CCGCGAGGGAAGATCACGGCGATCATGGGGCCATCGGGCATCGGTAAAACGACGCTACTCCGTCTGATTG
GCGGGCAAATCGCACCAGATCATGGTGAGATCCTTTTCGATGGTGAGAATATTCCGGCGATGTCTCGTTC
GCGCCTGTATACAGTGCGCAAACGGATGAGCATGTTATTTCAGTCCGGGGCGTTGTTCACTGATATGAAC
GTATTTGACAACGTCGCCTATCCACTGCGCGAACATACCCAACTTCCCGCGCCATTGTTGCATAGTACGG
TGATGATGAAGCTGGAGGCCGTGGGGCTGCGTGGAGCGGCTAAACTAATGCCTTCTGAACTTTCCGGTGG
GATGGCGCGGCGTGCAGCGCTGGCGCGTGCGATTGCGCTGGAGCCGGATCTCATCATGTTTGATGAACCT
TTTGTTGGGCAAGATCCCATCACCATGGGCGTACTGGTGAAGCTGATTTCTGAGCTGAACAGCGCGCTGG
GCGTGACTTGTGTGGTGGTTTCTCACGATGTGCCGGAAGTGTTAAGTATTGCGGATCACGCCTGGATCCT
GGCGGACAAAAAAATTGTCGCTCATGGCAGTGCCCAGGCGTTGCAGGCGAATCCTGATCCGCGCGTACGT
CAGTTTCTGGACGGGATAGCTGACGGGCCTGTTCCGTTCCGCTATCCTGCCGGCGATTATCACGCTGATC
TTTTACCAGGGAGTTAAGCCACTCATGCATCACCACCATCACCATCAGCATCAACACGAAAATCTGTATT
TTCAGGGGATGCTGTTAAATGCGCTGGCGTCGCTCGGACATAAAGGGATTAAAACCCTGAGAACGTTCGG
GCGGGCCGGGTTAATGTTATTCAATGCGCTGGTCGGCAAACCGGAATTTCGCAAACATGCGCCGCTGCTG
GTGCGCCAGCTCTATAATGTCGGCGTCCTGTCGATGCTGATTATTGTGGTTTCTGGCGTGTTCATCGGAA
TGGTGTTGGGGCTGCAAGGTTATCTGGTTCTGACCACTTAGAGTGCGGAAACCAGTCTGGGTATGCTGGT
GGCGTTATCGCTACTGCGTGAACTGGGGCCGGTGGTTGCCGCGTTGTTGTTTGCCGGGCGTGCTGGTTCG
GCGCTAACCGCAGAAATCGGCCTGATGCGCGCTACAGAGCAACTTTCCAGTATGGAGATGATGGCGGTGG
ATCCGCTGCGTCGGGTTATTTCTCCCCGTTTCTGGGCTGGGGTTATTTCATTACCACTGTTGACGGTTAT
TTTCGTCGCCGTGGGGATCTGGGGCGGATCTCTGGTCGGCGTCAGTTGGAAAGGCATTGATAGCGGGTTC
TTCTGGTCGGCAATGCAAAATGCCGTCGACTGGCGTATGGATCTGGTCAACTGTCTGATTAAGAGCGTGG
TGTTCGCCATCACGGTGACGTGGATTTCGTTGTTTAACGGCTACGACGCCATCCCGACGTCTGCCGGGAT
TAGCCGGGCAACCACTCGCACCGTTGTCCACTCGTCTCTGGCTGTTCTGGGGCTGGATTTTGTGCTGACC
GCATTGATGTTTGGGAATTGAGTTCATGCAAACGAAAAAAAATGAAATTTGGGTGGGTATCTTTTTATTA
GCAGCACTGCTGGCGGCGCTGTTTGTTTGCCTGAAGGCGGCGAACGTGACGTCCATACGTACTGAACCGA
CCTACACGCTTTATGCGACGTTCGATAACATTGGCGGCCTGAAAGCGCGCTCTCCGGTCAGTATTGGTGG
CGTTGTTGTGGGTCGGGTGGCGGATATTACGCTGGACCCGAAAACCTATCTGCCGCGCGTAACGCTGGAA
ATTGAACAACGTTATAACCACATTCCAGATACCAGTTCGCTGAGCATTCGTACTTCCGGCCTGCTGGGGG
AACAATATCTGGCATTAAACGTCGGTTTTGAAGACCCGGAACTGGGGACTGCTATCCTGAAGGATGGCGA
TACAATTCAGGACACTAAGTCTGCGATGGTGCTGGAAGATCTCATTGGTCAGTTCCTTTACGGTAGTAAA
GGCGATGACAATAAGAATAGTGGCGATGCGCCAGCTGCTGCGCCAGGTAATAATGAAACCACTGAACCTG
TGGGTACAACGAAATAATTTCAGGAGAACCGACGC
[633 nt withheld, positions 2556-3188]
TAATGAGCGAGTCACTGAGCTGGATGCAGACGGGTGACACGCTGGCGTTATCCGGAGAGCTGGATCAGGA
CGTTTTGCTACCGCTTTGGGAAATGCGTGAGGAAGCGGTGAAGGGGATTACCTGCATCGATCTTAGCCGT
GTCTCCCGCGTGGATACGGGGGGACTGGCACTGCTGCTCCATCTTATCGATCTGGCGAAAAAGCAGGGCA
ACAATGTGACGCTTCAGGGGGTAAACGACAAAGTGTATACCCTGGCGAAATTGTATAATTTGCCTGCTGA
TGTTCTGCCTCGTTAAGGTACCAAATTCCAGAAAAGAGACGCTGAAAAGCGTCTTTTTTCGTTTTGGTCC
TGGTCTGAGGAATGGTTGTAAGCTTGGCTGTTTTGGCGGATGAGAGAAGATTTTCAGCCTGATACAGATT
AAATCAGAACGCAGAAGCGGTCTGATAAAACAGAATTTGCCTGGCGGCAGTAGCGCGGTGGTCCCACCTG
ACCCCATGCCGAACTCAGAAGTGAAACGCCGTAGCGCCGATGGTAGTGTGGGGTCTCCCCATGCGAGAGT
AGGGAACTGCCAGGCATCAAATAAAACGAAAGGCTCAGTCGAAAGACTGGGCCTTTCGTTTTATCTGTTG
TTTGTCGGTGAACGCTCTCCTGAGTAGGACAAATCCGCCGGGAGCGGATTTGAACGTTGCGAAGCAACGG
CCCGGAGGGTGGCGGGCAGGACGCCCGCCATAAACTGCCAGGCATCAAATTAAGCAGAAGGCCATCCTGA
CGGATGGCCTTTTTGCGTTTCTACAAACTCTTTTGTTTATTTTTCTAAATACATTCAAATATGTATCCGC
TCATGAGACAATAACCCTGATAAATGCTTCAATAATATTGAAAAAGGAAGAGTATGAGTATTCAACATTT
CCGTGTCGCCCTTATTCCCTTTTTTGCGGCATTTTGCCTTCCTGTTTTTGCTCACCCAGAAACGCTGGTG
AAAGTAAAAGATGCTGAAGATCAGTTGGGTGCACGAGTGGGTTACATCGAACTGGATCTCAACAGCGGTA
AGATCCTTGAGAGTTTTCGCCCCGAAGAACGTTTTCCAATGATGAGCACTTTTAAAGTTCTGCTATGTGG
CGCGGTATTATCCCGTGTTGACGCCGGGCAAGAGCAACTCGGTCGCCGCATACACTATTCTCAGAATGAC
TTGGTTGAGTACTCACCAGTCACAGAAAAGCATCTTACGGATGGCATGACAGTAAGAGAATTATGCAGTG
CTGCCATAACCATGAGTGATAACACTGCGGCCAACTTACTTCTGACAACGATCGGAGGACCGAAGGAGCT
AACCGCTTTTTTGCACAACATGGGGGATCATGTAACTCGCCTTGATCGTTGGGAACCGGAGCTGAATGAA
GCCATACCAAACGACGAGCGTGACACCACGATGCCTGCAGCAATGGCAACAACGTTGCGCAAACTATTAA
CTGGCGAACTACTTACTCTAGCTTCCCGGCAACAATTAATAGACTGGATGGAGGCGGATAAAGTTGCAGG
ACCACTTCTGCGCTCGGCCCTTCCGGCTGGCTGGTTTATTGCTGATAAATCTGGAGCCGGTGAGCGTGGG
TCTCGCGGTATCATTGCAGCACTGGGGCCAGATGGTAAGCCCTCCCGTATCGTAGTTATCTACACGACGG
GGAGTCAGGCAACTATGGATGAACGAAATAGACAGATCGCTGAGATAGGTGCCTCACTGATTAAGCATTG
GTAACTGTCAGACCAAGTTTACTCATATATACTTTAGATTGATT
[125 nt withheld, positions 4983-5107]
C
[141 nt withheld, positions 5109-5249]
CCTTTGACGTTGGAGTCCACGTTCTTT
[37 nt withheld, positions 5277-5313]
ACCCTATCTCGGGCTATTCTTTTGATTTATAAGGGATTTTGCCGATTTCGGCCTATTGGTTAAAAAATGA
GCTGATTTAACAAAAATTTAACGCGAATTTTAACAAAATATTAACGTTTACAATTTAAAAGGATCTAGGT
GAAGATCCTTTTTGATAATCTCATGACCAAAATCCCTTAACGTGAGTTTTCGTTCCACTGAGCGTCAGAC
CCCGTAGAAAAGATCAAAGGATCTTCTTGAGATCCTTTTTTTCTGCGCGTAATCTGCTGCTTGCAAACAA
AAAAACCACCGCTACCAGCGGTGGTTTGTTTGCCGGATCAAGAGCTACCAACTCTTTTTCCGAAGGTAAC
TGGCTCAGCAGAGCGCAGATACCAAATACTGTCCTTCTAGTGTAGCCGTAGTTAGGCCACCACTTCAAGA
ACTCTGTAGCACCGCCTACATACCTCGCTCTGCTAATCCTGTTACCAGTGGCTGCTGCCAGTGGCGATAA
GTCGTGTCTTACCGGGTTGGACTCAAGACGATAGTTACCGGATAAGGCGCAGCGGTCGGGCTGAACGGGG
GGTTCGTGCACACAGCCCAGCTTGGAGCGAACGACCTACACCGAACTGAGATACCTACAGCGTGAGCTAT
GAGAAAGCGCCACGCTTCCCGAAGGGAGAAAGGCGGACAGGTATCCGGTAAGCGGCAGGGTCGGAACAGG
AGAGCGCACGAGGGAGCTTCCAGGGGGAAACGCCTGGTATCTTTATAGTCCTGTCGGGTTTCGCCACCTC
TGACTTGAGCGTCGATTTTTGTGATGCTCGTCAGGGGGGCGGAGCCTATGGAAAAACGCCAGCAACGCGG
CCTTTTTACGGTTCCTGGCCTTTTGCTGGCCTTTTGCTCACATGTTCTTTCCTGCGTTATCCCCTGATTC
TGTGGATAACCGTATTACCGCCTTTGAGTGAGCTGATACCGCTCGCCGCAGCCGAACGACCGAGCGCAGC
GAGTCAGTGAGCGAGGAAGCGGAAGAGCGCCTGATGCGGTATTTTCTCCTTACGCATCTGTGCGGTATTT
CACACCGCATAGGGTCATGGCTGCGCCCCGACACCCGCCAACACCCGCTGACGCGCCCTGACGGGCTTGT
CTGCTCCCGGCATCCGCTTACAGACAAGCTGTGACCGTCTCCGGGAGCTGCATGTGTCAGAGGTTTTCAC
CGTCATCACCGAAACGCGCGAGGCAGAAGGAGATGGCGCCCAACAGTCCCCCGGCCACGGGGCCTGCCAC
CATACCCACGCCGAAACAAGCGCTCATGAGCCCGAAGTGGCGAGCCCGATCTTCCCCATCGGTGATGTCG
GCGATATAGGCGCCAGCAACCGCACCTGTGGCGCCGGTGATGCCGGCCACGATGCGTCCGGCGTAGAGGA
TCTGCTCATGTTTGACAGCTTATCATCGATGCATAATGTGCCTGTCAAATGGACGAAGCAGGGATTCTGC
AAACCCTATGCTACTCCGTCAAGCCGTCAATTGTCTGATTCGTTACCAATTATGACAACTTGACGGCTAC
ATCATTCACTTTTTCTTCACAACCGGCACGGAACTCGCTCGGGCTGGCCCCGGTGCATTTTTTAAATACC
CGCGAGAAATAGAGTTGATCGTCAAAACCAACATTGCGACCGACGGTGGCGATAGGCATCCGGGTGGTGC
TCAAAAGCAGCTTCGCCTGGCTGATACGTTGGTCCTCGCGCCAGCTTAAGACGCTAATCCCTAACTGCTG
GCGGAAAAGATGTGACAGACGCGACGGCGACAAGCAAACATGCTGTGCGACGCTGGCGATATCAAAATTG
CTGTCTGCCAGGTGATCGCTGATGTACTGACAAGCCTCGCGTACCCGATTATCCATCGGTGGATGGAGCG
ACTCGTTAATCGCTTCCATGCGCCGCAGTAACAATTGCTCAAGCAGATTTATCGCCAGCAGCTCCGAATA
GCGCCCTTCCCCTTGCCCGGCGTTAATGATTTGCCCAAACAGGTCGCTGAAATGCGGCTGGTGCGCTTCA
TCCGGGCGAAAGAACCCCGTATTGGCAAATATTGACGGCCAGTTAAGCCATTCATGCCAGTAGGCGCGCG
GACGAAAGTAAACCCACTGGTGATACCATTCGCGAGCCTCCGGATGACGACCGTAGTGATGAATCTCTCC
TGGCGGGAACAGCAAAATATCACCCGGTCGGCAAACAAATTCTCGTCCCTGATTTTTCACCACCCCCTGA
CCGCGAATGGTGAGATTGAGAATATAACCTTTCATTCCCAGCGGTCGGTCGATAAAAAAATCGAGATAAC
CGTTGGCCTCAATCGGCGTTAAACCCGCCACCAGATGGGCATTAAACGAGTATCCCGGCAGCAGGGGATC
ATTTTGCGCTTCAGCCATACTTTTCATACTCCCGC
